>Addgene plasmid #121520 | pGAD-Atg17(∆266-280) | addgene full sequence | sequence record 236194 | Addgene NGS Result
TCGTTGCTTGCATGCAACTTCTTTTCTTTTTTTTTCTTTTCTCTCTCCCCCGTTGTTGTCTCACCATATC
CGCAATGACAAAAAAATGATGGAAGACACTAAAGGAAAAAATTAACGACAAAGACAGCACCAACAGATGT
CGTTGTTCCAGAGCTGATGAGGGGTATCTCGAAGCACACGAAACTTTTTCCTTCCTTCATTCACGCACAC
TACTCTCTAATGAGCAACGGTATACGGCCTTCCTTCCAGTTACTTGAATTTGAAATAAAAAAAAGTTTGC
TGTCTTGCTATCAAGTATAAATAGACCTGCAATTATTAATCTTTTGTTTCCTCGTCATTGTTCTCGTTCC
CTTTCTTCCTTGTTTCTTTTTCTGCACAATATTTCAAGCTATACCAAGCATACAATCAACTCCAAGCTTT
GCAAAGATGGATAAAGCGGAATTAATTCCCGAGCCTCCAAAAAAGAAGAGAAAGGTCGAATTGGGTACCG
CCGCCAATTTTAATCAAAGTGGGAATATTGCTGATAGCTCATTGTCCTTCACTTTCACTAACAGTAGCAA
CGGTCCGAACCTCATAACAACTCAAACAAATTCTCAAGCGCTTTCACAACCAATTGCCTCCTCTAACGTT
CATGATAACTTCATGAATAATGAAATCACGGCTAGTAAAATTGATGATGGTAATAATTCAAAACCACTGT
CACCTGGTTGGACGGACCAAACTGCGTATAACGCGTTTGGAATCACTACAGGGATGTTTAATACCACTAC
AATGGATGATGTATATAACTATCTATTCGATGATGAAGATACCCCACCAAACCCAAAAAAAGAGATCGAA
TTCCCCGGGGGATCCATCGATAACGAAGCAGATGTTACAAAATTTGTTAATAATGCCAGGAAAACGCTGA
CCGATGCTCAACTTTTATGTTCAAGTGCTAATTTAAGGATTGTAGATATTAAGAAAAAATTGTCATCTTG
GCAGTTGAGTATTTCAAAACTCAATTTTCTAATAGTTGGCTTGAGACAGCAAGGAAAGTTTCTTTACACT
ATTTTAAAGGAAGGCATTGGGACAAAGCTAATCCAGAAACAATGGAATCAAGCTGTCTTAGTGGTCTTAG
TTGATGAGATGAAGTACTGGCAATATGAAATCACTTCTAAAGTACAAAGGTTGGATGGTATAGTAAATGA
ATTGAGCATATCAGAAAAAGATGATACCGATCCCTCTAAACTAGGAGATTACATCTCGAGAGACAACGTT
AACTTATTGAATGACAAACTGAAAGAAGTGCCAGTAATTGAGCGTCAAATTGAAAACATTAAGCTTCAAT
ACGAAAATATGGTCAGAAAAGTTAACAAAGAACTGATTGATACCAAGTTGACGGACGTAACTCAAAAATT
CCAAAGTAAATTTGGTATAGATAACCTGATGGAAACAAATGTTGCAGAGCAGTTTAGCAGGGAACTAACG
GACCTTGAAAAAGATTTAGCAGAGATAATGAATTCATTGACACAGCACTTTGATAAGACATTGCTGTTAC
AAGATAAAAAAATTGATAACGATGAACGTGAGGAGCTGTTTAAGGTGGTACAAGGCGACGACAAAGAACT
ATACAACATTTTCAAAACTCTGCATGAGGTAATTGATGACGTGAAGGAAAAGACAGAACTACACAGCGAA
GTTTCTGAAATAATAAACGATTTCAATAGAAATTTGGAATATCTATTAATCTTTAAAGATATTTCCAATC
TGATTGATAGCTTCAAAAATTCCTGTACACAAGATATTCAAACAACTAAGGAACTTTGTGAATTTTATGA
TAATTTTGAAGAAAGCTACGGTAACTTAGTTCTAGAAGCAAAGAGGAGAAAGGATGTGGCAAACAGAATG
AAAACTATATTGAAAGATTGTGAAAAGCAGTTGCAGAATTTAGATGCTCAGGACCAGGAAGAACGTCAGA
ATTTTATAGCGGAAAATGGAACTTATCTTCCTGAGACAATCTGGCCCGGTAAAATTGACGATTTTTCTTC
CCTGTACACTTTAAATTACAACGTGAAGAATCCTTAGAAAAAAGGAAAAAAAGGCTGCAGAGATCTATGA
ATCGTAGATACTGAAAAACCCCGCAAGTTCACTTCAACTGTGCATCGTGCACCATCTCAATTTCTTTCAT
TTATACATCGTTTTGCCTTCTTTTATGTAACTATACTCCTCTAAGTTTCAATCTTGGCCATGTAACCTCT
GATCTATAGAATTTTTTAAATGACTAGAATTAATGCCCATCTTTTTTTTGGACCTAAATTCTTCATGAAA
ATATATTACGAGGGCTTATTCAGAAGCTTTGGACTTCTTCGCCAGAGGTTTGGTCAAGTCTCCAATCAAG
GTTGTCGGCTTGTCTACCTTGCCAGAAATTTACGAAAAGATGGAAAAGGGTCAAATCGTTGGTAGATACG
TTGTTGACACTTCTAAATAAGCGAATTTCTTATGATTTATGATTTTTATTATTAAATAAGTTATAAAAAA
AATAAGTGTATACAAATTTTAAAGTGACTCTTAGGTTTTAAAACGAAAATTCTTATTCTTGAGTAACTCT
TTCCTGTAGGTCAGGTTGCTTTCTCAGGTATAGCATGAGGTCGCTCTTATTGACCACACCTCTACCGGCA
TGCCGGTCGAAATTCCCCTACCCTATGAACATATTCCATTTTGTAATTTCGTGTCGTTTCTATTATGAAT
TTCATTTATAAAGTTTATGTACAAATATCATAAAAAAAGAGAATCTTTTTAAGCAAGGATTTTCTTAACC
TCTTCGGCGACAGCATCACCGACTTCGGTGGTACTGTTGGAACCACCTAAATCACCAGTTCTGATACCTG
CATCCAAAACCTTTTTAACTGCATCTTCAATGGCCTTACCTTCTTCAGGCAAGTTCAATGACAATTTCAA
CATCATTGCAGCAGACAAGATAGTGGCGATAGGGTTGACCTTATTCTTTGGCAAATCTGGAGCAGAACCG
TGGCATGGTTCGTACAAACCAAATGCGGTGTTCTTGTCTGGCAAAGAGGCCAAGGACGCAGATGGCAACA
AACCCAAGGAACCTGGGATAACGGAGGCTTCATCGGAGACGATATCACCAAACATGTTGCTGGTGATTAT
AATACCATTTAGGTGGGTTGGGTTCCTAACTAGGATCATGGCGGCAGAATCAATCAATTGATGTTGAACC
TTCAATGTAGGAAATTCGTTCTTGATGGTTTCCTCCACAGTTTTTCTCCATAATCTTGAAGAGGCCAAAA
CATTAGCTTTATCCAAGGACCAAATAGGCAATGGTGGCTCATGTTGTAGGGCCATGAAAGCGGCCATTCT
TGTGATTCTTTGCACTTCTGGAACGGTGTATTGTTCACTATCCCAAGCGACACCATCACCATCGTCTTCC
TTTCTCTTACCAAAGTAAATACCTCCCACTAATTCTCTGACAACAACGAAGTCAGTACCTTTAGCAAATT
GTGGCTTGATTGGAGATAAGTCTAAAAGAGAGTCGGATGCAAAGTTACATGGTCTTAAGTTGGCGTACAA
TTGAAGTTCTTTACGGATTTTTAGTAAACCTTGTTCAGGTCTAACACTACCTGTACCCCATTTAGGACCA
CCCACAGCACCTAACAAAACGGCATCAGCCTTCTTGGAGGCTTCCAGCGCCTCATCTGGAAGTGGGACAC
CTGTAGCTTCGATAGCAGCACCACCAATTAAATGATTTTCGAAATCGAACTTGACATTGGAACGAACATC
AGAAATAGCTTTAAGAACCTTAATGGCTTCGGCTGTGATTTCTTGACCAACGTGGTCACCTGGCAAAACG
ACGATCTTCTTAGGGGCAGACATTAGAATGGTATATCCTTGAAATATATATATATATTGCTGAAATGTAA
AAGGTAAGAAAAGTTAGAAAGTAAGACGATTGCTAACCACCTATTGGAAAAAACAATAGGTCCTTAAATA
ATATTGTCAACTTCAAGTATTGTGATGCAAGCATTTAGTCATGAACGCTTCTCTATTCTATATGAAAAGC
CGGTTCCGGCGCTCTCACCTTTCCTTTTTCTCCCAATTTTTCAGTTGAAAAAGGTATATGCGTCAGGCGA
CCTCTGAAATTAACAAAAAATTTCCAGTCATCGAATTTGATTCTGTGCGATAGCGCCCCTGTGTGTTCTC
GTTATGTTGAGGAAAAAAATAATGGTTGCTAAGAGATTCGAACTCTTGCATCTTACGATACCTGAGTATT
CCCACAGTTGGGGGATCTCGACTCTAGCTAGAGGATCAATTCGTAATCATGTCATAGCTGTTTCCTGTGT
GAAATTGTTATCCGCTCACAATTCCACACAACATACGAGCCGGAAGCATAAAGTGTAAAGCCTGGGGTGC
CTAATGAGTGAGCTAACTCACATTAATTGCGTTGCGCTCACTGCCCGCTTTCCAGTCGGGAAACCTGTCG
TGCCAGCTGCATTAATGAATCGGCCAACGCGCGGGGAGAGGCGGTTTGCGTATTGGGCGCTCTTCCGCTT
CCTCGCTCACTGACTCGCTGCGCTCGGTCGTTCGGCTGCGGCGAGCGGTATCAGCTCACTCAAAGGCGGT
AATACGGTTATCCACAGAATCAGGGGATAACGCAGGAAAGAACATGTGAGCAAAAGGCCAGCAAAAGGCC
AGGAACCGTAAAAAGGCCGCGTTGCTGGCGTTTTTCCATAGGCTCCGCCCCCCTGACGAGCATCACAAAA
ATCGACGCTCAAGTCAGAGGTGGCGAAACCCGACAGGACTATAAAGATACCAGGCGTTTCCCCCTGGAAG
CTCCCTCGTGCGCTCTCCTGTTCCGACCCTGCCGCTTACCGGATACCTGTCCGCCTTTCTCCCTTCGGGA
AGCGTGGCGCTTTCTCATAGCTCACGCTGTAGGTATCTCAGTTCGGTGTAGGTCGTTCGCTCCAAGCTGG
GCTGTGTGCACGAACCCCCCGTTCAGCCCGACCGCTGCGCCTTATCCGGTAACTATCGTCTTGAGTCCAA
CCCGGTAAGACACGACTTATCGCCACTGGCAGCAGCCACTGGTAACAGGATTAGCAGAGCGAGGTATGTA
GGCGGTGCTACAGAGTTCTTGAAGTGGTGGCCTAACTACGGCTACACTAGAAGAACAGTATTTGGTATCT
GCGCTCTGCTGAAGCCAGTTACCTTCGGAAAAAGAGTTGGTAGCTCTTGATCCGGCAAACAAACCACCGC
TGGTAGCGGTGGTTTTTTTGTTTGCAAGCAGCAGATTACGCGCAGAAAAAAAGGATCTCAAGAAGATCCT
TTGATCTTTTCTACGGGGTCTGACGCTCAGTGGAACGAAAACTCACGTTAAGGGATTTTGGTCATGAGAT
TATCAAAAAGGATCTTCACCTAGATCCTTTTAAATTAAAAATGAAGTTTTAAATCAATCTAAAGTATATA
TGAGTAAACTTGGTCTGACAGTTACCAATGCTTAATCAGTGAGGCACCTATCTCAGCGATCTGTCTATTT
CGTTCATCCATAGTTGCCTGACTCCCCGTCGTGTAGATAACTACGATACGGGAGGGCTTACCATCTGGCC
CCAGTGCTGCAATGATACCGCGAGACCCACGCTCACCGGCTCCAGATTTATCAGCAATAAACCAGCCAGC
CGGAAGGGCCGAGCGCAGAAGTGGTCCTGCAACTTTATCCGCCTCCATCCAGTCTATTAATTGTTGCCGG
GAAGCTAGAGTAAGTAGTTCGCCAGTTAATAGTTTGCGCAACGTTGTTGCCATTGCTACAGGCATCGTGG
TGTCACGCTCGTCGTTTGGTATGGCTTCATTCAGCTCCGGTTCCCAACGATCAAGGCGAGTTACATGATC
CCCCATGTTGTGCAAAAAAGCGGTTAGCTCCTTCGGTCCTCCGATCGTTGTCAGAAGTAAGTTGGCCGCA
GTGTTATCACTCATGGTTATGGCAGCACTGCATAATTCTCTTACTGTCATGCCATCCGTAAGATGCTTTT
CTGTGACTGGTGAGTACTCAACCAAGTCATTCTGAGAATAGTGTATGCGGCGACCGAGTTGCTCTTGCCC
GGCGTCAATACGGGATAATACCGCGCCACATAGCAGAACTTTAAAAGTGCTCATCATTGGAAAACGTTCT
TCGGGGCGAAAACTCTCAAGGATCTTACCGCTGTTGAGATCCAGTTCGATGTAACCCACTCGTGCACCCA
ACTGATCTTCAGCATCTTTTACTTTCACCAGCGTTTCTGGGTGAGCAAAAACAGGAAGGCAAAATGCCGC
AAAAAAGGGAATAAGGGCGACACGGAAATGTTGAATACTCATACTCTTCCTTTTTCAATATTATTGAAGC
ATTTATCAGGGTTATTGTCTCATGAGCGGATACATATTTGAATGTATTTAGAAAAATAAACAAATAGGGG
TTCCGCGCACATTTCCCCGAAAAGTGCCACCTGACGTCTAAGAAACCATTATTATCATGACATTAACCTA
TAAAAATAGGCGTATCACGAGGCCCTTTCGTCTCGCGCGTTTCGGTGATGACGGTGAAAACCTCTGACAC
ATGCAGCTCCCGGAGACGGTCACAGCTTGTCTGTAAGCGGATGCCGGGAGCAGACAAGCCCGTCAGGGCG
CGTCAGCGGGTGTTGGCGGGTGTCGGGGCTGGCTTAACTATGCGGCATCAGAGCAGATTGTACTGAGAGT
GCACCATAACGCATTTAAGCATAAACACGCACTATGCCGTTCTTCTCATGTATATATATATACAGGCAAC
ACGCAGATATAGGTGCGACGTGAACAGTGAGCTGTATGTGCGCAGCTCGCGTTGCATTTTCGGAAGCGCT
CGTTTTCGGAAACGCTTTGAAGTTCCTATTCCGAAGTTCCTATTCTCTAGCTAGAAAGTATAGGAACTTC
AGAGCGCTTTTGAAAACCAAAAGCGCTCTGAAGACGCACTTTCAAAAAACCAAAAACGCACCGGACTGTA
ACGAGCTACTAAAATATTGCGAATACCGCTTCCACAAACATTGCTCAAAAGTATCTCTTTGCTATATATC
TCTGTGCTATATCCCTATATAACCTACCCATCCACCTTTCGCTCCTTGAACTTGCATCTAAACTCGACCT
CTACATTTTTTATGTTTATCTCTAGTATTACTCTTTAGACAAAAAAATTGTAGTAAGAACTATTCATAGA
GTGAATCGAAAACAATACGAAAATGTAAACATTTCCTATACGTAGTATATAGAGACAAAATAGAAGAAAC
CGTTCATAATTTTCTGACCAATGAAGAATCATCAACGCTATCACTTTCTGTTCACAAAGTATGCGCAATC
CACATCGGTATAGAATATAATCGGGGATGCCTTTATCTTGAAAAAATGCACCCGCAGCTTCGCTAGTAAT
CAGTAAACGCGGGAAGTGGAGTCAGGCTTTTTTTATGGAAGAGAAAATAGACACCAAAGTAGCCTTCTTC
TAACCTTAACGGACCTACAGTGCAAAAAGTTATCAAGAGACTGCATTATAGAGCGCACAAAGGAGAAAAA
AAGTAATCTAAGATGCTTTGTTAGAAAAATAGCGCTCTCGGGATGCATTTTTGTAGAACAAAAAAGAAGT
ATAGATTCTTTGTTGGTAAAATAGCGCTCTCGCGTTGCATTTCTGTTCTGTAAAAATGCAGCTCAGATTC
TTTGTTTGAAAAATTAGCGCTCTCGCGTTGCATTTTTGTTTTACAAAAATGAAGCACAGATTCTTCGTTG
GTAAAATAGCGCTTTCGCGTTGCATTTCTGTTCTGTAAAAATGCAGCTCAGATTCTTTGTTTGAAAAATT
AGCGCTCTCGCGTTGCATTTTTGTTCTACAAAATGAAGCACAGATGCT
Features (pLannotate 1.2.2; 18 found; start..end, strand, type, name):
     15..411     +  promoter       ADH1 promoter: S. cerevisiae ADH1; promoter for alcohol dehydrogenase 1
    457..476     +  CDS            SV40 NLS (fragment): nuclear localization signal of SV40 (simian virus 40) large T antigen
    493..834     +  CDS            GAL4 activation domain: activation domain of the GAL4 transcriptional activator; Saccharomyces cerevisiae GAL4 (truncated)
    862..2064    +  CDS            ATG17: ATG17_YEAST - Also known as APG17. Experimental evidence at protein level: Swiss-Prot protein existence level 1. Autophagy-specific protein that functions with ATG13, ATG29, and CIS1/ATG31 in response to autophagy-inducing signals as a scaffold to recruit other ATG proteins to organize pre-autophagosomal structure (PAS) formation. Modulates the timing and magnitude of the autophagy response, such as the size of the sequestering vesicles, through interacting with and regulating ATG1 kinase activity. Plays particularly a role in pexophagy and nucleophagy. With ATG13, is required for ATG1 activat
   2333..2467    +  CDS            ADH1 (fragment): ADH1_YEAST - Also known as ADC1. Experimental evidence at protein level: Swiss-Prot protein existence level 1. This isozyme preferentially catalyzes the conversion of primary unbranched alcohols to their corresponding aldehydes. Also shows activity toward secondary alcohols. From Saccharomyces cerevisiae (strain ATCC 204508 / S288c) (Baker's yeast).
   2471..2658    +  terminator     ADH1 terminator: S. cerevisiae ADH1; transcription terminator for the S. cerevisiae alcohol dehydrogenase 1 (ADH1) gene
   2779..3873    -  CDS            LEU2: 3-isopropylmalate dehydrogenase, required for leucine biosynthesis; S. cerevisiae LEU2; yeast auxotrophic marker
   3874..4279    -  promoter       LEU2 promoter: S. cerevisiae LEU2
   4345..4361    -  protein_bind   lac operator: The lac repressor binds to the lac operator to inhibit transcription in E. coli. This inhibition can be relieved by adding lactose or isopropyl-β-D-thiogalactopyranoside (IPTG). lac repressor encoded by lacI
   4369..4399    -  promoter       lac promoter: promoter for the E. coli lac operon
   4414..4435    -  protein_bind   CAP binding site: CAP binding activates transcription in the presence of cAMP. E. coli catabolite activator protein
   4448..4540    -  CDS            lacI (fragment): lac repressor; lacI; The lac repressor binds to the lac operator to inhibit transcription in E. coli. This inhibition can be relieved by adding lactose or isopropyl-β-D-thiogalactopyranoside (IPTG).
   4723..5311    -  rep_origin     ori: high-copy-number ColE1/pMB1/pBR322/pUC origin of replication
   5482..6342    -  CDS            AmpR: β-lactamase; bla; confers resistance to ampicillin, carbenicillin, and related antibiotics
   6343..6447    -  promoter       AmpR promoter: bla
   6542..6577    +  CDS            rop (fragment): Rop protein, which maintains plasmids at low copy number; rop
   6679..6728    +  misc_feature   bom (fragment): basis of mobility region from pBR322
   6729..5       +  rep_origin     2μ ori (across the origin): yeast 2μ plasmid origin of replication
