[The description below was written by a language model from this plasmid's Addgene catalogue record and pLannotate feature annotations shown in this document.]
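Description:
pGAD-Atg17(∆266-280) is a yeast two-hybrid "prey" plasmid built on the pGAD-c1 backbone, a yeast expression shuttle vector of about 7.9 kb. It replicates in Saccharomyces cerevisiae as an episome through the 2μ origin and is selected by leucine prototrophy through the LEU2 marker, which is driven by its own promoter. In E. coli it is maintained by a high-copy ColE1/pUC-type origin and selected with ampicillin through the β-lactamase gene. The annotation also picks up small backbone remnants (lac promoter/operator and CAP site, fragments of lacI, rop and the pBR322 bom region). These appear to be leftovers of the vector's construction rather than functional parts of the design.

The expression cassette uses the yeast ADH1 promoter to drive a fusion protein consisting of an SV40 large T antigen nuclear localization signal, the GAL4 transcriptional activation domain, and S. cerevisiae ATG17, followed by the ADH1 terminator (with a short fragment of ADH1 coding sequence upstream of it). ATG17 encodes an autophagy scaffold protein that works with Atg13, Atg29 and Atg31 to organize the pre-autophagosomal structure and regulate Atg1 kinase. The version here carries an internal deletion of amino acids 266-280.

In a two-hybrid assay, this activation-domain fusion is co-expressed with a GAL4 DNA-binding-domain "bait" fusion, and reporter gene activation indicates interaction. The deletion allele is presumably meant to test whether residues 266-280 are needed for binding to a partner, by comparison with wild-type Atg17. The record states only that the plasmid is for yeast two-hybrid analysis and does not name the binding partner, although the associated publication concerns the Atg17-Atg31-Atg29 complex, Atg11 and recruitment of the Vam7 SNARE.
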