Addgene plasmid #121520: pGAD-Atg17(∆266-280)
Purpose: For Yeast-two-hybrid analysis
Depositing lab: Daniel Klionsky. Depositing organization: University of Michigan. Publication: The Atg17-Atg31-Atg29 Complex Coordinates with Atg11 to Recruit the Vam7 SNARE and Mediate Autophagosome-Vacuole Fusion. Liu X, Mao K, Yu AYH, Omairi-Nasser A, Austin J 2nd, Glick BS, Yip CK, Klionsky DJ. Curr Biol. 2016 Jan 25;26(2):150-160. doi: 10.1016/j.cub.2015.11.054. Epub 2016 Jan 7. PubMed 26774783.
Backbone
  Vector backbone: pGAD-c1
  Vector type: Yeast Expression
  Selectable markers: LEU2
Growth in bacteria
  Bacterial resistance: Ampicillin, 100 μg/mL
  Growth temperature: 37°C
  Growth strain: DH5alpha
  Copy number: Unknown
Gene/Insert
  Gene/Insert name: ATG17
  Species: S. cerevisiae (budding yeast)
  Mutation: deleted amino acids 266-280
Terms and licenses: Academic/Nonprofit Terms; Industry Terms: Not Available to Industry
How to cite: pGAD-Atg17(∆266-280) was a gift from Daniel Klionsky (Addgene plasmid # 121520 ; http://n2t.net/addgene:121520 ; RRID:Addgene_121520)
